Addgene plasmid #158289: pLKO_HSV.V5.NWS_NGFR
Purpose: Protein Barcode (Pro-Code) for vector/cell tracking. Contains U6 trRNA cassette for sgRNA cloning. Enables phenotypic CRISPR screens at a single cell resolution (using cytometry).
Depositing lab: Brian Brown. Depositing organization: Icahn School of Medicine at Mount Sinai. Publication: Protein Barcodes Enable High-Dimensional Single-Cell CRISPR Screens. Wroblewska A, Dhainaut M, Ben-Zvi B, Rose SA, Park ES, Amir ED, Bektesevic A, Baccarini A, Merad M, Rahman AH, Brown BD. Cell. 2018 Nov 1;175(4):1141-1155.e16. doi: 10.1016/j.cell.2018.09.022. Epub 2018 Oct 18. PubMed 30343902.
Backbone
  Vector backbone: pLKO
  Backbone size w/o insert (bp): 9000
  Vector type: Lentiviral, CRISPR
Growth in bacteria
  Bacterial resistance: Ampicillin, 100 μg/mL
  Growth temperature: 37°C
  Growth strain: NEB Stable
  Copy number: High Copy
Gene/Insert
  Gene/Insert name: Pro-Code Tagged human dNGFR
  Species: H. sapiens (human)
  Insert size (bp): 1000
  Mutation: Truncation of the signaling domain
  Entrez Gene: NGFR (a.k.a. CD271, Gp80-LNGFR, TNFRSF16, p75(NTR), p75NTR)
  Promoter: EF1a
  Tag / fusion protein: HSV.V5.NWS (N terminal on insert)
  Cloning method: Restriction Enzyme; 5′ cloning site Unknown (unknown if destroyed)
  Sequencing primers: 5′ cctttttgagtttggatcttggttcat
Terms and licenses: Academic/Nonprofit Terms; Industry Terms: Not Available to Industry
How to cite: pLKO_HSV.V5.NWS_NGFR was a gift from Brian Brown (Addgene plasmid # 158289 ; http://n2t.net/addgene:158289 ; RRID:Addgene_158289)
