[The description below was written by a language model from this plasmid's Addgene catalogue record and pLannotate feature annotations shown in this document.]
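Description:
pLKO_HSV.V5.NWS_NGFR is a lentiviral CRISPR vector built on the pLKO backbone that pairs an sgRNA expression cassette with a protein barcode ("Pro-Code") reporter. It is propagated in E. coli as a high-copy plasmid through a ColE1/pUC-type origin with ampicillin selection (AmpR), and it also carries an f1 origin and remnants of a lac/T7/T3 cloning region. The viral portion has a third-generation-style layout. An RSV promoter fused to a truncated HIV-1 5' LTR drives genomic RNA production, followed by the Ψ packaging signal with a gag fragment, the RRE for Rev-dependent export, and a cPPT/CTS. A truncated LTR lies downstream of the cargo, followed by an SV40 poly(A) signal and SV40 origin. No drug resistance marker for mammalian cells is annotated.

The cargo consists of two units. A human U6 Pol III promoter sits upstream of the S. pyogenes Cas9 guide RNA scaffold, providing a site into which a user's sgRNA spacer is cloned. No Cas9 coding sequence is annotated. Downstream, the EF-1α promoter drives a human NGFR (CD271) whose signaling domain has been truncated (dNGFR), giving an inert cell-surface protein. It is stabilised at the transcript level by a WPRE. According to the catalogue entry, the receptor carries an N-terminal combination of three epitope tags: HSV, V5 and NWS. The tags are not annotated separately in the feature table. This epitope combination acts as a barcode detectable with antibodies, so each vector and its associated guide can be identified in individual cells by cytometry. The construct is intended for vector and cell tracking and for phenotypic CRISPR screens read out at single-cell resolution.
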