Features (pLannotate 1.2.2; 29 found; start..end, strand, type, name):
     50..290     +  promoter       U6 promoter: RNA polymerase III promoter for human U6 snRNA
    317..392     +  misc_RNA       gRNA scaffold: guide RNA scaffold for the Streptococcus pyogenes CRISPR/Cas9 system
    440..557     +  misc_feature   cPPT/CTS: central polypurine tract and central termination sequence of HIV-1
    624..690     +  CDS            small t antigen (fragment): SV40 (simian virus 40) small t antigen
    697..1875    +  promoter       EF-1α promoter: strong constitutive promoter for human elongation factor EF-1α
   1892..1917    +  misc_feature   MCS (fragment): multiple cloning site
   1930..2895    +  CDS            NGFR (fragment): TNR16_HUMAN - Also known as TNFRSF16. Experimental evidence at protein level: Swiss-Prot protein existence level 1. Low affinity receptor which can bind to NGF, BDNF, NTF3, and NTF4. Forms a heterodimeric receptor with SORCS2 that binds the precursor forms of NGF, BDNF and NTF3 with high affinity, and has much lower affinity for mature NGF and BDNF (PubMed:24908487). Plays an important role in differentiation and survival of specific neuronal populations during development (By similarity). Can mediate cell survival as well as cell death of neural cells. Plays a role in the inactivation of RHOA
   2926..3514    +  misc_feature   WPRE: woodchuck hepatitis virus posttranscriptional regulatory element
   3519..3656    +  CDS            nef (fragment): NEF_HV1LA - Experimental evidence at protein level: Swiss-Prot protein existence level 1. Extracellular Nef protein targets CD4(+) T-lymphocytes for apoptosis by interacting with CXCR4 surface receptors. From Human immunodeficiency virus type 1 group M subtype B (isolate Lai) (HIV-1).
   3642..3822    +  LTR            5' LTR (truncated): truncated 5' long terminal repeat (LTR) from HIV-1
   3894..4015    +  polyA_signal   SV40 poly(A) signal: SV40 polyadenylation signal
   4055..4190    +  rep_origin     SV40 ori: SV40 origin of replication
   4211..4229    -  promoter       T7 promoter: promoter for bacteriophage T7 RNA polymerase
   4237..4392    +  CDS            lacZα (fragment): LacZα fragment of β-galactosidase; lacZ fragment
   4397..4825    +  rep_origin     f1 ori (sequence partly withheld): f1 bacteriophage origin of replication; arrow indicates direction of (+) strand synthesis
   4878..4982    +  promoter       AmpR promoter: bla
   4983..5843    +  CDS            AmpR: β-lactamase; bla; confers resistance to ampicillin, carbenicillin, and related antibiotics
   6014..6602    +  rep_origin     ori: high-copy-number ColE1/pMB1/pBR322/pUC origin of replication
   6785..6877    +  CDS            lacI (fragment): lac repressor; lacI; The lac repressor binds to the lac operator to inhibit transcription in E. coli. This inhibition can be relieved by adding lactose or isopropyl-β-D-thiogalactopyranoside (IPTG).
   6890..6911    +  protein_bind   CAP binding site: CAP binding activates transcription in the presence of cAMP. E. coli catabolite activator protein
   6926..6956    +  promoter       lac promoter: promoter for the E. coli lac operon
   6964..6980    +  protein_bind   lac operator: The lac repressor binds to the lac operator to inhibit transcription in E. coli. This inhibition can be relieved by adding lactose or isopropyl-β-D-thiogalactopyranoside (IPTG). lac repressor encoded by lacI
   7025..7043    +  promoter       T3 promoter: promoter for bacteriophage T3 RNA polymerase
   7071..7297    +  promoter       RSV promoter: Rous sarcoma virus enhancer/promoter
   7298..7478    +  LTR            5' LTR (truncated): truncated 5' long terminal repeat (LTR) from HIV-1
   7525..7650    +  misc_feature   HIV-1 Ψ: packaging signal of human immunodeficiency virus type 1
   7634..7997    +  CDS            HIV-1 gag (fragment): gag protein from human immunodeficiency virus 1; gag
   8143..8376    +  misc_feature   RRE: The Rev response element (RRE) of HIV-1 allows for Rev-dependent mRNA export from the nucleus to the cytoplasm.
   8753..8853    +  CDS            Rev (fragment): human immunodeficiency virus 1 (HIV-1) Rev protein; rev; enhances nuclear export of unspliced and incompletely spliced viral mRNAs
>Addgene plasmid #158289 | pLKO_HSV.V5.NWS_NGFR | addgene full sequence | sequence record 329249 | Addgene NGS Result
TCGACGGTATCGATCACGAGACTAGTATCGAGCGGCCGCCCCCTTCACCGAGGGCCTATTTCCCATGATT
CCTTCATATTTGCATATACGATACAAGGCTGTTAGAGAGATAATTGGAATTAATTTGACTGTAAACACAA
AGATATTAGTACAAAATACGTGACGTAGAAAGTAATAATTTCTTGGGTAGTTTGCAGTTTTAAAATTATG
TTTTAAAATGGACTATCATATGCTTACCGTAACTTGAAAGTATTTCGATTTCTTGGCTTTATATATCTTG
TGGAAAGGACGAAACACCGGGTCTTCGAGAAGACCTGTTTTAGAGCTAGAAATAGCAAGTTAAAATAAGG
CTAGTCCGTTATCAACTTGAAAAAGTGGCACCGAGTCGGTGCTTTTTTTAATTCTCGACCTCGAGACAAA
TGGCAGTATTCATCCACAATTTTAAAAGAAAAGGGGGGATTGGGGGGTACAGTGCAGGGGAAAGAATAGT
AGACATAATAGCAACAGACATACAAACTAAAGAATTACAAAAACAAATTACAAAAATTCAAAATTTTCGG
GTTTATTACAGGGACAGCAGAGATCCACTTTGGCCGCGGCTCGAGGCGATAAGCTTTGCAAAGATGGATA
AAGTTTTAAACAGAGAGGAATCTTTGCAGCTAATGGACCTTCTAGGTCTTGAAAGGAGTGGGAATTGGCT
CCGGTGCCCGTCAGTGGGCAGAGCGCACATCGCCCACAGTCCCCGAGAAGTTGGGGGGAGGGGTCGGCAA
TTGAACCGGTGCCTAGAGAAGGTGGCGCGGGGTAAACTGGGAAAGTGATGTCGTGTACTGGCTCCGCCTT
TTTCCCGAGGGTGGGGGAGAACCGTATATAAGTGCAGTAGTCGCCGTGAACGTTCTTTTTCGCAACGGGT
TTGCCGCCAGAACACAGGTAAGTGCCGTGTGTGGTTCCCGCGGGCCTGGCCTCTTTACGGGTTATGGCCC
TTGCGTGCCTTGAATTACTTCCACCTGGCTGCAGTACGTGATTCTTGATCCCGAGCTTCGGGTTGGAAGT
GGGTGGGAGAGTTCGAGGCCTTGCGCTTAAGGAGCCCCTTCGCCTCGTGCTTGAGTTGAGGCCTGGCCTG
GGCGCTGGGGCCGCCGCGTGCGAATCTGGTGGCACCTTCGCGCCTGTCTCGCTGCTTTCGATAAGTCTCT
AGCCATTTAAAATTTTTGATGACCTGCTGCGACGCTTTTTTTCTGGCAAGATAGTCTTGTAAATGCGGGC
CAAGATCTGCACACTGGTATTTCGGTTTTTGGGGCCGCGGGCGGCGACGGGGCCCGTGCGTCCCAGCGCA
CATGTTCGGCGAGGCGGGGCCTGCGAGCGCGGCCACCGAGAATCGGACGGGGGTAGTCTCAAGCTGGCCG
GCCTGCTCTGGTGCCTGGCCTCGCGCCGCCGTGTATCGCCCCGCCCTGGGCGGCAAGGCTGGCCCGGTCG
GCACCAGTTGCGTGAGCGGAAAGATGGCCGCTTCCCGGCCCTGCTGCAGGGAGCTCAAAATGGAGGACGC
GGCGCTCGGGAGAGCGGGCGGGTGAGTCACCCACACAAAGGAAAAGGGCCTTTCCGTCCTCAGCCGTCGC
TTCATGTGACTCCACGGAGTACCGGGCGCCGTCCAGGCACCTCGATTAGTTCTCGAGCTTTTGGAGTACG
TCGTCTTTAGGTTGGGGGGAGGGGTTTTATGCGATGGAGTTTCCCCACACTGAGTGGGTGGAGACTGAAG
TTAGGCCAGCTTGGCACTTGATGTAATTCTCCTTGGAATTTGCCCTTTTTGAGTTTGGATCTTGGTTCAT
TCTCAAGCCTCAGACAGTGGTTCAAAGTTTTTTTCTTCCATTTCAGGTGTCGTGAGGAATTCTGCAGTCG
ATCGACGGTACCGCGGGCCCGGGATCCACGGTCGCCACCATGGGGGCAGGTGCCACCGGCCGCGCCATGG
ACGGGCCGCGCCTGCTGCTGTTGCTGCTTCTGGGGGTGTCCCTTGGAGGTGCCAAGGAGGCATGCCAGCC
CGAGCTGGCCCCCGAGGACCCCGAGGACGGAGGAGGCGGGGGAGGGGGCAAACCAATTCCAAACCCACTG
CTGGGACTGGATTCCACAGGAGGAGGCGGGGGAGGGAACTGGTCCCACCCCCAATTCGAGAAACCCACAG
GCCTGTACACACACAGCGGTGAGTGCTGCAAAGCCTGCAACCTGGGCGAGGGTGTGGCCCAGCCTTGTGG
AGCCAACCAGACCGTGTGTGAGCCCTGCCTGGACAGCGTGACGTTCTCCGACGTGGTGAGCGCGACCGAG
CCGTGCAAGCCGTGCACCGAGTGCGTGGGGCTCCAGAGCATGTCGGCGCCGTGCGTGGAGGCCGACGACG
CCGTGTGCCGCTGCGCCTACGGCTACTACCAGGATGAGACGACTGGGCGCTGCGAGGCGTGCCGCGTGTG
CGAGGCGGGCTCGGGCCTCGTGTTCTCCTGCCAGGACAAGCAGAACACCGTGTGCGAGGAGTGCCCCGAC
GGCACGTATTCCGACGAGGCCAACCACGTGGACCCGTGCCTGCCCTGCACCGTGTGCGAGGACACCGAGC
GCCAGCTCCGCGAGTGCACACGCTGGGCCGACGCCGAGTGCGAGGAGATCCCTGGCCGTTGGATTACACG
GTCCACACCCCCAGAGGGCTCGGACAGCACAGCCCCCAGCACCCAGGAGCCTGAGGCACCTCCAGAACAA
GACCTCATAGCCAGCACGGTGGCAGGTGTGGTGACCACAGTGATGGGCAGCTCCCAGCCCGTGGTGACCC
GAGGCACCACCGACAACCTCATCCCTGTCTATTGCTCCATCCTGGCTGCTGTGGTTGTGGGCCTTGTGGC
CTACATAGCCTTCAAGAGGTGGAACAGGGGTATCCTCTAGAGCGGCCGCGTCGACAATCAACCTCTGGAT
TACAAAATTTGTGAAAGATTGACTGGTATTCTTAACTATGTTGCTCCTTTTACGCTATGTGGATACGCTG
CTTTAATGCCTTTGTATCATGCTATTGCTTCCCGTATGGCTTTCATTTTCTCCTCCTTGTATAAATCCTG
GTTGCTGTCTCTTTATGAGGAGTTGTGGCCCGTTGTCAGGCAACGTGGCGTGGTGTGCACTGTGTTTGCT
GACGCAACCCCCACTGGTTGGGGCATTGCCACCACCTGTCAGCTCCTTTCCGGGACTTTCGCTTTCCCCC
TCCCTATTGCCACGGCGGAACTCATCGCCGCCTGCCTTGCCCGCTGCTGGACAGGGGCTCGGCTGTTGGG
CACTGACAATTCCGTGGTGTTGTCGGGGAAGCTGACGTCCTTTCCATGGCTGCTCGCCTGTGTTGCCACC
TGGATTCTGCGCGGGACGTCCTTCTGCTACGTCCCTTCGGCCCTCAATCCAGCGGACCTTCCTTCCCGCG
GCCTGCTGCCGGCTCTGCGGCCTCTTCCGCATCTTCGCCTTCGCCCTCAGACGAGTCGGATCTCCCTTTG
GGCCGCCTCCCCGCCTGGGTACCTTTAAGACCAATGACTTACAAGGCAGCTGTAGATCTTAGCCACTTTT
TAAAAGAAAAGGGGGGACTGGAAGGGCTAATTCACTCCCAACGAAGATAAGATCTGCTTTTTGCTTGTAC
TGGGTCTCTCTGGTTAGACCAGATCTGAGCCTGGGAGCTCTCTGGCTAACTAGGGAACCCACTGCTTAAG
CCTCAATAAAGCTTGCCTTGAGTGCTTCAAGTAGTGTGTGCCCGTCTGTTGTGTGACTCTGGTAACTAGA
GATCCCTCAGACCCTTTTAGTCAGTGTGGAAAATCTCTAGCAGTAGTAGTTCATGTCATCTTATTATTCA
GTATTTATAACTTGCAAAGAAATGAATATCAGAGAGTGAGAGGAACTTGTTTATTGCAGCTTATAATGGT
TACAAATAAAGCAATAGCATCACAAATTTCACAAATAAAGCATTTTTTTCACTGCATTCTAGTTGTGGTT
TGTCCAAACTCATCAATGTATCTTATCATGTCTGGCTCTAGCTATCCCGCCCCTAACTCCGCCCATCCCG
CCCCTAACTCCGCCCAGTTCCGCCCATTCTCCGCCCCATGGCTGACTAATTTTTTTTATTTATGCAGAGG
CCGAGGCCGCCTCGGCCTCTGAGCTATTCCAGAAGTAGTGAGGAGGCTTTTTTGGAGGCCTAGGGACGTA
CCCAATTCGCCCTATAGTGAGTCGTATTACGCGCGCTCACTGGCCGTCGTTTTACAACGTCGTGACTGGG
AAAACCCTGGCGTTACCCAACTTAATCGCCTTGCAGCACATCCCCCTTTCGCCAGCTGGCGTAATAGCGA
AGAGGCCCGCACCGATCGCCCTTCCCAACAGTTGCGCAGCCTGAATGGCGAATGGG
[124 nt withheld, positions 4397-4520]
C
[91 nt withheld, positions 4522-4612]
A
[49 nt withheld, positions 4614-4662]
CCTTTGACGTTGGAGTCCACGTTCTTT
[37 nt withheld, positions 4690-4726]
ACCCTATCTCGGTCTATTCTTTTGATTTATAAGGGATTTTGCCGATTTCGGCCTATTGGTTAAAAAATGA
GCTGATTTAACAAAAATTTAACGCGAATTTTAACAAAATATTAACGCTTACAATTTAGGTGGCACTTTTC
GGGGAAATGTGCGCGGAACCCCTATTTGTTTATTTTTCTAAATACATTCAAATATGTATCCGCTCATGAG
ACAATAACCCTGATAAATGCTTCAATAATATTGAAAAAGGAAGAGTATGAGTATTCAACATTTCCGTGTC
GCCCTTATTCCCTTTTTTGCGGCATTTTGCCTTCCTGTTTTTGCTCACCCAGAAACGCTGGTGAAAGTAA
AAGATGCTGAAGATCAGTTGGGTGCACGAGTGGGTTACATCGAACTGGATCTCAACAGCGGTAAGATCCT
TGAGAGTTTTCGCCCCGAAGAACGTTTTCCAATGATGAGCACTTTTAAAGTTCTGCTATGTGGCGCGGTA
TTATCCCGTATTGACGCCGGGCAAGAGCAACTCGGTCGCCGCATACACTATTCTCAGAATGACTTGGTTG
AGTACTCACCAGTCACAGAAAAGCATCTTACGGATGGCATGACAGTAAGAGAATTATGCAGTGCTGCCAT
AACCATGAGTGATAACACTGCGGCCAACTTACTTCTGACAACGATCGGAGGACCGAAGGAGCTAACCGCT
TTTTTGCACAACATGGGGGATCATGTAACTCGCCTTGATCGTTGGGAACCGGAGCTGAATGAAGCCATAC
CAAACGACGAGCGTGACACCACGATGCCTGTAGCAATGGCAACAACGTTGCGCAAACTATTAACTGGCGA
ACTACTTACTCTAGCTTCCCGGCAACAATTAATAGACTGGATGGAGGCGGATAAAGTTGCAGGACCACTT
CTGCGCTCGGCCCTTCCGGCTGGCTGGTTTATTGCTGATAAATCTGGAGCCGGTGAGCGTGGGTCTCGCG
GTATCATTGCAGCACTGGGGCCAGATGGTAAGCCCTCCCGTATCGTAGTTATCTACACGACGGGGAGTCA
GGCAACTATGGATGAACGAAATAGACAGATCGCTGAGATAGGTGCCTCACTGATTAAGCATTGGTAACTG
TCAGACCAAGTTTACTCATATATACTTTAGATTGATTTAAAACTTCATTTTTAATTTAAAAGGATCTAGG
TGAAGATCCTTTTTGATAATCTCATGACCAAAATCCCTTAACGTGAGTTTTCGTTCCACTGAGCGTCAGA
CCCCGTAGAAAAGATCAAAGGATCTTCTTGAGATCCTTTTTTTCTGCGCGTAATCTGCTGCTTGCAAACA
AAAAAACCACCGCTACCAGCGGTGGTTTGTTTGCCGGATCAAGAGCTACCAACTCTTTTTCCGAAGGTAA
CTGGCTTCAGCAGAGCGCAGATACCAAATACTGTTCTTCTAGTGTAGCCGTAGTTAGGCCACCACTTCAA
GAACTCTGTAGCACCGCCTACATACCTCGCTCTGCTAATCCTGTTACCAGTGGCTGCTGCCAGTGGCGAT
AAGTCGTGTCTTACCGGGTTGGACTCAAGACGATAGTTACCGGATAAGGCGCAGCGGTCGGGCTGAACGG
GGGGTTCGTGCACACAGCCCAGCTTGGAGCGAACGACCTACACCGAACTGAGATACCTACAGCGTGAGCT
ATGAGAAAGCGCCACGCTTCCCGAAGGGAGAAAGGCGGACAGGTATCCGGTAAGCGGCAGGGTCGGAACA
GGAGAGCGCACGAGGGAGCTTCCAGGGGGAAACGCCTGGTATCTTTATAGTCCTGTCGGGTTTCGCCACC
TCTGACTTGAGCGTCGATTTTTGTGATGCTCGTCAGGGGGGCGGAGCCTATGGAAAAACGCCAGCAACGC
GGCCTTTTTACGGTTCCTGGCCTTTTGCTGGCCTTTTGCTCACATGTTCTTTCCTGCGTTATCCCCTGAT
TCTGTGGATAACCGTATTACCGCCTTTGAGTGAGCTGATACCGCTCGCCGCAGCCGAACGACCGAGCGCA
GCGAGTCAGTGAGCGAGGAAGCGGAAGAGCGCCCAATACGCAAACCGCCTCTCCCCGCGCGTTGGCCGAT
TCATTAATGCAGCTGGCACGACAGGTTTCCCGACTGGAAAGCGGGCAGTGAGCGCAACGCAATTAATGTG
AGTTAGCTCACTCATTAGGCACCCCAGGCTTTACACTTTATGCTTCCGGCTCGTATGTTGTGTGGAATTG
TGAGCGGATAACAATTTCACACAGGAAACAGCTATGACCATGATTACGCCAAGCGCGCAATTAACCCTCA
CTAAAGGGAACAAAAGCTGGAGCTGCAAGCTTAATGTAGTCTTATGCAATACTCTTGTAGTCTTGCAACA
TGGTAACGATGAGTTAGCAACATGCCTTACAAGGAGAGAAAAAGCACCGTGCATGGCGATTGGTGGAAGT
AAGGTGGTACGATCGTGCCTTATTAGGAAGGCAACAGACGGGTCTGACATGGATTGGACGAACCACTGAA
TTGCCGCATTGCAGAGATATTGTATTTAAGTGCCTAGCTCGATACATAAACGGGTCTCTCTGGTTAGACC
AGATCTGAGCCTGGGAGCTCTCTGGCTAACTAGGGAACCCACTGCTTAAGCCTCAATAAAGCTTGCCTTG
AGTGCTTCAAGTAGTGTGTGCCCGTCTGTTGTGTGACTCTGGTAACTAGAGATCCCTCAGACCCTTTTAG
TCAGTGTGGAAAATCTCTAGCAGTGGCGCCCGAACAGGGACTTGAAAGCGAAAGGGAAACCAGAGGAGCT
CTCTCGACGCAGGACTCGGCTTGCTGAAGCGCGCACGGCAAGAGGCGAGGGGCGGCGACTGGTGAGTACG
CCAAAAATTTTGACTAGCGGAGGCTAGAAGGAGAGAGATGGGTGCGAGAGCGTCAGTATTAAGCGGGGGA
GAATTAGATCGCGATGGGAAAAAATTCGGTTAAGGCCAGGGGGAAAGAAAAAATATAAATTAAAACATAT
AGTATGGGCAAGCAGGGAGCTAGAACGATTCGCAGTTAATCCTGGCCTGTTAGAAACATCAGAAGGCTGT
AGACAAATACTGGGACAGCTACAACCATCCCTTCAGACAGGATCAGAAGAACTTAGATCATTATATAATA
CAGTAGCAACCCTCTATTGTGTGCATCAAAGGATAGAGATAAAAGACACCAAGGAAGCTTTAGACAAGAT
AGAGGAAGAGCAAAACAAAAGTAAGACCACCGCACAGCAAGCGGCCGCTGATCTTCAGACCTGGAGGAGG
AGATATGAGGGACAATTGGAGAAGTGAATTATATAAATATAAAGTAGTAAAAATTGAACCATTAGGAGTA
GCACCCACCAAGGCAAAGAGAAGAGTGGTGCAGAGAGAAAAAAGAGCAGTGGGAATAGGAGCTTTGTTCC
TTGGGTTCTTGGGAGCAGCAGGAAGCACTATGGGCGCAGCGTCAATGACGCTGACGGTACAGGCCAGACA
ATTATTGTCTGGTATAGTGCAGCAGCAGAACAATTTGCTGAGGGCTATTGAGGCGCAACAGCATCTGTTG
CAACTCACAGTCTGGGGCATCAAGCAGCTCCAGGCAAGAATCCTGGCTGTGGAAAGATACCTAAAGGATC
AACAGCTCCTGGGGATTTGGGGTTGCTCTGGAAAACTCATTTGCACCACTGCTGTGCCTTGGAATGCTAG
TTGGAGTAATAAATCTCTGGAACAGATTTGGAATCACACGACCTGGATGGAGTGGGACAGAGAAATTAAC
AATTACACAAGCTTAATACACTCCTTAATTGAAGAATCGCAAAACCAGCAAGAAAAGAATGAACAAGAAT
TATTGGAATTAGATAAATGGGCAAGTTTGTGGAATTGGTTTAACATAACAAATTGGCTGTGGTATATAAA
ATTATTCATAATGATAGTAGGAGGCTTGGTAGGTTTAAGAATAGTTTTTGCTGTACTTTCTATAGTGAAT
AGAGTTAGGCAGGGATATTCACCATTATCGTTTCAGACCCACCTCCCAACCCCGAGGGGACCCGACAGGC
CCGAAGGAATAGAAGAAGAAGGTGGAGAGAGAGACAGAGACAGATCCATTCGATTAGTGAACGGATC
