>Addgene plasmid #158289 | pLKO_HSV.V5.NWS_NGFR | depositor partial sequence | sequence record 305447 | Tagged NGFR
ATGGGGGCAGGTGCCACCGGCCGCGCCATGGACGGGCCGCGCCTGCTGCTGTTGCTGCTTCTGGGGGTGT
CCCTTGGAGGTGCCAAGGAGGCATGCCAGCCCGAGCTGGCCCCCGAGGACCCCGAGGACGGAGGAGGCGG
GGGAGGGGGCAAACCAATTCCAAACCCACTGCTGGGACTGGATTCCACAGGAGGAGGCGGGGGAGGGAAC
TGGTCCCACCCCCAATTCGAGAAACCCACAGGCCTGTACACACACAGCGGTGAGTGCTGCAAAGCCTGCA
ACCTGGGCGAGGGTGTGGCCCAGCCTTGTGGAGCCAACCAGACCGTGTGTGAGCCCTGCCTGGACAGCGT
GACGTTCTCCGACGTGGTGAGCGCGACCGAGCCGTGCAAGCCGTGCACCGAGTGCGTGGGGCTCCAGAGC
ATGTCGGCGCCGTGCGTGGAGGCCGACGACGCCGTGTGCCGCTGCGCCTACGGCTACTACCAGGATGAGA
CGACTGGGCGCTGCGAGGCGTGCCGCGTGTGCGAGGCGGGCTCGGGCCTCGTGTTCTCCTGCCAGGACAA
GCAGAACACCGTGTGCGAGGAGTGCCCCGACGGCACGTATTCCGACGAGGCCAACCACGTGGACCCGTGC
CTGCCCTGCACCGTGTGCGAGGACACCGAGCGCCAGCTCCGCGAGTGCACACGCTGGGCCGACGCCGAGT
GCGAGGAGATCCCTGGCCGTTGGATTACACGGTCCACACCCCCAGAGGGCTCGGACAGCACAGCCCCCAG
CACCCAGGAGCCTGAGGCACCTCCAGAACAAGACCTCATAGCCAGCACGGTGGCAGGTGTGGTGACCACA
GTGATGGGCAGCTCCCAGCCCGTGGTGACCCGAGGCACCACCGACAACCTCATCCCTGTCTATTGCTCCA
TCCTGGCTGCTGTGGTTGTGGGCCTTGTGGCCTACATAGCCTTCAAGAGGTGGAACAGGGGTATCCTCTA
G
